Addgene plasmid #172790: pLBC0110
Purpose: Level 0 module containing CDS1_spacer
Depositing lab: Benjamin Field. Depositing organization: CNRS DR12, Delegation Provence et Corse. Publication: MoBiFC: development of a modular bimolecular fluorescence complementation toolkit for the analysis of chloroplast protein-protein interactions. Velay F, Soula M, Mehrez M, Belbachir C, D'Alessandro S, Laloi C, Crete P, Field B. Plant Methods. 2022 May 26;18(1):69. doi: 10.1186/s13007-022-00902-1. PubMed 35619173.
Backbone
  Vector backbone: pAGM1287
  Backbone manufacturer: Engler et al. 2014
  Vector type: Synthetic Biology
Growth in bacteria
  Bacterial resistance: Spectinomycin, 50 μg/mL
  Growth temperature: 37°C
  Growth strain: DH5alpha
  Copy number: High Copy
Gene/Insert
  Gene/Insert name: Empty spacer module
  Species: Synthetic
  Mutation: no
  Cloning method: Restriction Enzyme; 5′ cloning site Unknown (unknown if destroyed)
Terms and licenses: Academic/Nonprofit Terms; Industry Terms: Not Available to Industry
Depositor comments: Please visit https://www.biorxiv.org/content/10.1101/2021.03.01.433373v1 for bioRxiv preprint.
How to cite: pLBC0110 was a gift from Benjamin Field (Addgene plasmid # 172790 ; http://n2t.net/addgene:172790 ; RRID:Addgene_172790)
