[The description below was written by a language model from this plasmid's Addgene catalogue record and pLannotate feature annotations shown in this document.]
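Description:
pLBC0110 is a small (about 2.3 kb) Level 0 module plasmid for modular, hierarchical DNA assembly. It is built in the pAGM1287 backbone, catalogued as a synthetic biology vector, and belongs to the MoBiFC toolkit, a modular bimolecular fluorescence complementation system developed for studying protein-protein interactions in chloroplasts. The plasmid is maintained in E. coli at high copy number through a ColE1/pUC-type origin of replication. Selection is with spectinomycin, conferred by the aadA aminoglycoside adenylyltransferase gene, which also confers streptomycin resistance. An AmpR (bla) promoter annotated upstream of this region probably contributes to expression of the marker. The short integrase, gentamicin acetyltransferase and lacI fragments found by automated annotation look like non-functional remnants of the integron-derived resistance cassette and of the backbone's cloning region, not working genes.

The payload is a synthetic "empty spacer" occupying the CDS1 position. It encodes no protein of interest and instead acts as a placeholder part that fills the CDS1 slot when a transcription unit is assembled from Level 0 modules. This allows a construct to be built without a functional element at that position, for example without an N-terminal coding part such as a targeting sequence or tag, while keeping the assembly junctions compatible. The spacer is too short or too unfamiliar to have been annotated, so it does not appear in the feature table. The record does not state its exact length, its flanking overhangs or the enzyme sites used to release it. No promoter, terminator, reporter or plant selection marker is present, as expected for a basic part plasmid used only as an assembly donor.
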