Features (pLannotate 1.2.2; 6 found; start..end, strand, type, name):
    126..230     +  promoter       AmpR promoter: bla
    221..301     -  CDS            int (fragment): INT2_ECOLX - Protein inferred from homology: Swiss-Prot protein existence level 3. Putative integrase believed to be involved in the insertion of antibiotic resistance genes into plasmids and transposons. From Escherichia coli.
    389..445     +  CDS            GmR (fragment): gentamycin acetyltransferase; aacC1; confers resistance to gentamycin
    452..1240    +  CDS            aadA: S3AD_ECOLX - Experimental evidence at protein level: Swiss-Prot protein existence level 1. Mediates bacterial resistance to the antibiotics streptomycin and spectinomycin. From Escherichia coli.
   1414..2002    +  rep_origin     ori: high-copy-number ColE1/pMB1/pBR322/pUC origin of replication
   2185..2234    +  CDS            lacI (fragment): lac repressor; lacI; The lac repressor binds to the lac operator to inhibit transcription in E. coli. This inhibition can be relieved by adding lactose or isopropyl-β-D-thiogalactopyranoside (IPTG).
>Addgene plasmid #172790 | pLBC0110 | addgene full sequence | sequence record 346256 | Addgene NGS Result
TTCGTGAGACCACGAAGTGGCTCTTCAGTGGACGAAAGGGCCTCGTGATACGCCTATTTTTATAGGTTAA
TGTCATGATAATAATGGTTTCTTAGACGTCAGGTGGCACTTTTCGGGGAAATGTGCGCGGAACCCCTATT
TGTTTATTTTTCTAAATACATTCAAATATGTATCCGCTCATGAGACAATAACCCTGATAAATGCTTCAAT
AATATTGAAAAAGGAAGAGTATGCGCTCACGCAACTGGTCCAGAACCTTGACCGAACGCAGCGGTGGTAA
CGGCGCAGTGGCGGTTTTCATGGCTTGTTATGACTGTTTTTTTTTGGGGTACAGTCTATGCCTCGGGCAT
CCAAGCAGCAAGCGCGTTACGCCGTGGGTCGATGTTTGATGTTATGGAGCAGCAACGATGTTACGCAGCA
GGGCAGTCGCCCTAAAACAAAGTTAAACATCATGAGGGAAGCGGTGATCGCCGAAGTATCGACTCAACTA
TCAGAGGTAGTTGGCGTCATCGAGCGCCATCTCGAACCGACGTTGCTGGCCGTACATTTGTACGGCTCCG
CAGTGGATGGCGGCCTGAAGCCACACAGCGATATTGATTTGCTGGTTACGGTGACCGTAAGGCTTGATGA
AACAACGCGGCGAGCTTTGATCAACGACCTTTTGGAAACTTCGGCTTCCCCTGGAGAGAGCGAGATTCTC
CGCGCTGTAGAAGTCACCATTGTTGTGCACGACGACATCATTCCGTGGCGTTATCCAGCTAAGCGCGAAC
TGCAATTTGGAGAATGGCAGCGCAATGACATTCTTGCAGGTATCTTCGAGCCAGCCACGATCGACATTGA
TCTGGCTATCTTGCTGACAAAAGCAAGAGAACATAGCGTTGCCTTGGTAGGTCCAGCGGCGGAGGAACTC
TTTGATCCGGTTCCTGAACAGGATCTATTTGAGGCGCTAAATGAAACCTTAACGCTATGGAACTCGCCGC
CCGACTGGGCTGGCGATGAGCGAAATGTAGTGCTTACGTTGTCCCGCATTTGGTACAGCGCAGTAACCGG
CAAAATCGCGCCGAAGGATGTCGCTGCCGACTGGGCAATGGAGCGCCTGCCGGCCCAGTATCAGCCCGTC
ATACTTGAAGCTAGACAGGCTTATCTTGGACAAGAAGAAGATCGCTTGGCCTCGCGCGCAGATCAGTTGG
AAGAATTTGTCCATTACGTAAAAGGCGAGATCACCAAGGTAGTCGGCAAATAACTGTCAGACCAAGTTTA
CTCATATATACTTTAGATTGATTTAAAACTTCATTTTTAATTTAAAAGGATCTAGGTGAAGATCCTTTTT
GATAATCTCATGACCAAAATCCCTTAACGTGAGTTTTCGTTCCACTGAGCGTCAGACCCCGTAGAAAAGA
TCAAAGGATCTTCTTGAGATCCTTTTTTTCTGCGCGTAATCTGCTGCTTGCAAACAAAAAAACCACCGCT
ACCAGCGGTGGTTTGTTTGCCGGATCAAGAGCTACCAACTCTTTTTCCGAAGGTAACTGGCTTCAGCAGA
GCGCAGATACCAAATACTGTTCTTCTAGTGTAGCCGTAGTTAGGCCACCACTTCAAGAACTCTGTAGCAC
CGCCTACATACCTCGCTCTGCTAATCCTGTTACCAGTGGCTGCTGCCAGTGGCGATAAGTCGTGTCTTAC
CGGGTTGGACTCAAGACGATAGTTACCGGATAAGGCGCAGCGGTCGGGCTGAACGGGGGGTTCGTGCACA
CAGCCCAGCTTGGAGCGAACGACCTACACCGAACTGAGATACCTACAGCGTGAGCTATGAGAAAGCGCCA
CGCTTCCCGAAGGGAGAAAGGCGGACAGGTATCCGGTAAGCGGCAGGGTCGGAACAGGAGAGCGCACGAG
GGAGCTTCCAGGGGGAAACGCCTGGTATCTTTATAGTCCTGTCGGGTTTCGCCACCTCTGACTTGAGCGT
CGATTTTTGTGATGCTCGTCAGGGGGGCGGAGCCTATGGAAAAACGCCAGCAACGCGGCCTTTTTACGGT
TCCTGGCCTTTTGCTGGCCTTTTGCTCACATGTTCTTTCCTGCGTTATCCCCTGATTCTGTGGATAACCG
TATTACCGCCTTTGAGTGAGCTGATACCGCTCGCCGCAGCCGAACGACCGAGCGCAGCGAGTCAGTGAGC
GAGGAAGCGGAAGAGCGCCCAATACGCAAACCGCCTCTCCCCGCGCGTTGGCCGATTCATTAATCACTCT
GTGGTCTCAAATGGGAGG
